Addgene plasmid #154544: pEPYC0CM0311
Purpose: Phytobricks Level 0 part
Depositing lab: Nicola Patron. Depositing organization: Earlham Institute. Publication: Rational design of minimal synthetic promoters for plants. Cai YM, Kallam K, Tidd H, Gendarini G, Salzman A, Patron NJ. Nucleic Acids Res. 2020 Aug 28. pii: 5897334. doi: 10.1093/nar/gkaa682. PubMed 32856047.
Backbone
  Vector backbone: pUDP2
  Vector type: Synthetic Biology
Growth in bacteria
  Bacterial resistance: Chloramphenicol, 25 μg/mL
  Growth temperature: 37°C
  Growth strain: NEB Stable
  Copy number: High Copy
Gene/Insert
  Gene/Insert name: MinSyn_042
  Species: Synthetic
  Cloning method: Restriction Enzyme; 5′ cloning site BsmBi (destroyed during cloning); 3′ cloning site BsmBi (destroyed during cloning)
Terms and licenses: Academic/Nonprofit Terms; Industry Terms: Not Available to Industry
Depositor comments: Please visit https://www.biorxiv.org/content/10.1101/2020.05.14.095406v1 for bioRxiv preprint.
How to cite: pEPYC0CM0311 was a gift from Nicola Patron (Addgene plasmid # 154544 ; http://n2t.net/addgene:154544 ; RRID:Addgene_154544)
