[The description below was written by a language model from this plasmid's Addgene catalogue record and pLannotate feature annotations shown in this document.]
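Description:
pEPYC0CM0311 is a small (2,271 bp) synthetic biology plasmid that serves as a Phytobricks Level 0 part, meaning it stores a single standardised DNA element for later hierarchical assembly into plant expression constructs. It is built on the pUDP2 backbone and is maintained in E. coli as a high-copy plasmid through a ColE1/pMB1/pUC-type origin of replication. Selection is by chloramphenicol, conferred by the cat gene (chloramphenicol acetyltransferase), which is driven by its native cat promoter and followed by the phage lambda t0 terminator.

The payload is MinSyn_042, a synthetic sequence from a series of rationally designed minimal synthetic promoters for plants. It was inserted using BsmBI sites that were destroyed during cloning, as is typical when a part is domesticated into a Level 0 acceptor by Type IIS restriction-ligation. In the feature table the insert region lies between BioBrick prefix and suffix sequences, and automated annotation detects a short fragment matching the nopaline synthase (NOS) promoter within it. This suggests that part of the synthetic design resembles or draws on NOS promoter sequence, although the record does not describe the composition of MinSyn_042 in detail. Bacterial transcription terminators, including a his operon terminator, flank the part site and would insulate the cloned element from transcription originating in the backbone. The plasmid carries no plant selection marker, reporter or coding sequence of its own, so it functions as a part donor. The promoter element would be combined with coding sequences and terminators in downstream assemblies to control gene expression in plants.
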