Features (pLannotate 1.2.2; 9 found; start..end, strand, type, name):
    326..423     -  promoter       cat promoter: promoter of the E. coli cat gene encoding chloramphenicol acetyltransferase
    509..552     -  terminator     bacterial terminator: putative bacterial transcription terminator
    555..576     +  misc_feature   BioBrick prefix: BioBrick prefix for parts that do not start with "ATG"
    619..705     +  promoter       NOS promoter (fragment): nopaline synthase promoter
    779..798     +  misc_feature   BioBrick suffix: universal suffix for all parts
    799..856     +  terminator     his operon terminator: This putative transcriptin terminator from the E. coli his operon has a 2-bp deletion introduced during synthesis. Its efficiency has not been determined.
   1051..1639    -  rep_origin     ori: high-copy-number ColE1/pMB1/pBR322/pUC origin of replication
   1822..1916    -  terminator     lambda t0 terminator: transcription terminator from phage lambda
   1940..325     -  CDS            cat (across the origin): CAT_ECOLX - Experimental evidence at protein level: Swiss-Prot protein existence level 1. This enzyme is an effector of chloramphenicol resistance in bacteria. From Escherichia coli. This protein is used as a marker in many commonly used cloning vectors, such as pACYC184.
>Addgene plasmid #154544 | pEPYC0CM0311 | depositor full sequence | sequence record 299416 | pEPYC0CM0311 sequence 2271 bps
ATTCACTCCAGAGTGATGAAAACGTTTCAGTTTGCTCATGGAAAACGGTGTAACAAGGGTGAACACTATC
CCATATCACCAGCTCACCGTCTTTCATTGCCATACGAAATTCCGGATGAGCATTCATCAGGCGGGCAAGA
ATGTGAATAAAGGCCGGATAAAACTTGTGCTTATTTTTCTTTACGGTCTTTAAAAAGGCCGTAATATCCA
GCTGAACGGTCTGGTTATAGGTACATTGAGCAACTGACTGAAATGCCTCAAAATGTTCTTTACGATGCCA
TTGGGATATATCAACGGTGGTATATCCAGTGATTTTTTTCTCCATTTTAGCTTCCTTAGCTCCTGAAAAT
CTCGATAACTCAAAAAATACGCCCGGTAGTGATCTTATTTCATTATGGTGAAAGTTGGAACCTCTTACGT
GCCCGATCAACTCGAGTGCCACCTGACGTCTAAGAAACCATTATTATCATGACATTAACCTATAAAAATA
GGCGTATCACGAGGCAGAATTTCAGATAAAAAAAATCCTTAGCTTTCGCTAAGGATGATTTCTGGAATTC
GCGGCCGCTTCTAGAGCGATGAGTGGTCTCGGGAGGGAGGCGTGTCGTTTTAGTGAGGCTGGAGTTTAAT
GAGCTAAGCACATACGTCAGAAACCATTATTGCGCGTTCAAAAGTCGCCTAAGGTCACTATCAGCTAGCA
AATATCTATATAAGGTTTTGCTATTCATTGAAAGCAGTAGTGACTGATTTGTATATATACTTGAGACCAC
TCATCGCGACTAGTAGCGGCCGCTGCAGTCCGGCAAAAAAGGGCAAGGTGTCACCACCCTGCCCTTTTTC
TTTAAAACCGAAAAGATTACTTCGCGTTATGCAGGCTTCCTCGCTCACTGACTCGCTGCGCTCGGTCGTT
CGGCTGCGGCGAGCGGTATCAGCTCACTCAAAGGCGGTAATACGGTTATCCACAGAATCAGGGGATAACG
CAGGAAAGAACATGTGAGCAAAAGGCCAGCAAAAGGCCAGGAACCGTAAAAAGGCCGCGTTGCTGGCGTT
TTTCCACAGGCTCCGCCCCCCTGACGAGCATCACAAAAATCGACGCTCAAGTCAGAGGTGGCGAAACCCG
ACAGGACTATAAAGATACCAGGCGTTTCCCCCTGGAAGCTCCCTCGTGCGCTCTCCTGTTCCGACCCTGC
CGCTTACCGGATACCTGTCCGCCTTTCTCCCTTCGGGAAGCGTGGCGCTTTCTCATAGCTCACGCTGTAG
GTATCTCAGTTCGGTGTAGGTCGTTCGCTCCAAGCTGGGCTGTGTGCACGAACCCCCCGTTCAGCCCGAC
CGCTGCGCCTTATCCGGTAACTATCGTCTTGAGTCCAACCCGGTAAGACACGACTTATCGCCACTGGCAG
CAGCCACTGGTAACAGGATTAGCAGAGCGAGGTATGTAGGCGGTGCTACAGAGTTCTTGAAGTGGTGGCC
TAACTACGGCTACACTAGAAGAACAGTATTTGGTATCTGCGCTCTGCTGAAGCCAGTTACCTTCGGAAAA
AGAGTTGGTAGCTCTTGATCCGGCAAACAAACCACCGCTGGTAGCGGTGGTTTTTTTGTTTGCAAGCAGC
AGATTACGCGCAGAAAAAAAGGATCTCAAGAAGATCCTTTGATCTTTTCTACGGGGTCTGACGCTCAGTG
GAACGAAAACTCACGTTAAGGGATTTTGGTCATGAGATTATCAAAAAGGATCTTCACCTAGATCCTTTTA
AATTAAAAATGAAGTTTTAAATCAATCTAAAGTATATATGAGTAAACTTGGTCTGACAGCTCGAGGCTTG
GATTCTCACCAATAAAAAACGCCCGGCGGCAACCGAGCGTTCTGAACAAATCCAGATGGAGTTCTGAGGT
CATTACTGGATCTATCAACAGGAGTCCAAGCGAGCTCGATATCAAATTACGCCCCGCCCTGCCACTCGTC
GCAGTACTGTTGTAATTCATTAAGCATTCTGCCGACATGGAAGCCATCACAAACGGCATGATGAACCTGA
ATCGCCAGCGGCATCAGCACCTTGTCGCCTTGCGTATAATATTTGCCCATGGTGAAAACGGGGGCGAAGA
AGTTGTCCATATTGGCCACGTTTAAATCAAAACTGGTGAAACTCACCCAGGGATTGGCTGATACGAAAAA
CATATTCTCAATAAACCCTTTAGGGAAATAGGCCAGGTTTTCACCGTAACACGCCACATCTTGCGAATAT
ATGTGTAGAAACTGCCGGAAATCGTCGTGGT
